>Addgene plasmid #232998 | pAG415Gal_Gcn4 Swap3HA | addgene full sequence | sequence record 465890 | Addgene NGS Result
GACGAAAGGGCCTCGTGATACGCCTATTTTTATAGGTTAATGTCATGATAATAATGGTTTCTTAGGACGG
ATCGCTTGCCTGTAACTTACACGCGCCTCGTATCTTTTAATGATGGAATAATTTGGGAATTTACTCTGTG
TTTATTTATTTTTATGTTTTGTATTTGGATTTTAGAAAGTAAATAAAGAAGGTAGAAGAGTTACGGAATG
AAGAAAAAAAAATAAACAAAGGTTTAAAAAATTTCAACAAAAAGCGTACTTTACATATATATTTATTAGA
CAAGAAAAGCAGATTAAATAGATATACATTCGATTAACGATAAGTAAAATGTAAAATCACAGGATTTTCG
TGTGTGGTCTTCTACACAGACAAGATGAAACAATTCGGCATTAATACCTGAGAGCAGGAAGAGCAAGATA
AAAGGTAGTATTTGTTGGCGATCCCCCTAGAGTCTTTTACATCTTCGGAAAACAAAAACTATTTTTTCTT
TAATTTCTTTTTTTACTTTCTATTTTTAATTTATATATTTATATTAAAAAATTTAAATTATAATTATTTT
TATAGCACGTGATGAAAAGGACCCAGGTGGCACTTTTCGGGGAAATGTGCGCGGAACCCCTATTTGTTTA
TTTTTCTAAATACATTCAAATATGTATCCGCTCATGAGACAATAACCCTGATAAATGCTTCAATAATATT
GAAAAAGGAAGAGTATGAGTATTCAACATTTCCGTGTCGCCCTTATTCCCTTTTTTGCGGCATTTTGCCT
TCCTGTTTTTGCTCACCCAGAAACGCTGGTGAAAGTAAAAGATGCTGAAGATCAGTTGGGTGCACGAGTG
GGTTACATCGAACTGGATCTCAACAGCGGTAAGATCCTTGAGAGTTTTCGCCCCGAAGAACGTTTTCCAA
TGATGAGCACTTTTAAAGTTCTGCTATGTGGCGCGGTATTATCCCGTATTGACGCCGGGCAAGAGCAACT
CGGTCGCCGCATACACTATTCTCAGAATGACTTGGTTGAGTACTCACCAGTCACAGAAAAGCATCTTACG
GATGGCATGACAGTAAGAGAATTATGCAGTGCTGCCATAACCATGAGTGATAACACTGCGGCCAACTTAC
TTCTGACAACGATCGGAGGACCGAAGGAGCTAACCGCTTTTTTGCACAACATGGGGGATCATGTAACTCG
CCTTGATCGTTGGGAACCGGAGCTGAATGAAGCCATACCAAACGACGAGCGTGACACCACGATGCCTGTA
GCAATGGCAACAACGTTGCGCAAACTATTAACTGGCGAACTACTTACTCTAGCTTCCCGGCAACAATTAA
TAGACTGGATGGAGGCGGATAAAGTTGCAGGACCACTTCTGCGCTCGGCCCTTCCGGCTGGCTGGTTTAT
TGCTGATAAATCTGGAGCCGGTGAGCGTGGGTCTCGCGGTATCATTGCAGCACTGGGGCCAGATGGTAAG
CCCTCCCGTATCGTAGTTATCTACACGACGGGGAGTCAGGCAACTATGGATGAACGAAATAGACAGATCG
CTGAGATAGGTGCCTCACTGATTAAGCATTGGTAACTGTCAGACCAAGTTTACTCATATATACTTTAGAT
TGATTTAAAACTTCATTTTTAATTTAAAAGGATCTAGGTGAAGATCCTTTTTGATAATCTCATGACCAAA
ATCCCTTAACGTGAGTTTTCGTTCCACTGAGCGTCAGACCCCGTAGAAAAGATCAAAGGATCTTCTTGAG
ATCCTTTTTTTCTGCGCGTAATCTGCTGCTTGCAAACAAAAAAACCACCGCTACCAGCGGTGGTTTGTTT
GCCGGATCAAGAGCTACCAACTCTTTTTCCGAAGGTAACTGGCTTCAGCAGAGCGCAGATACCAAATACT
GTTCTTCTAGTGTAGCCGTAGTTAGGCCACCACTTCAAGAACTCTGTAGCACCGCCTACATACCTCGCTC
TGCTAATCCTGTTACCAGTGGCTGCTGCCAGTGGCGATAAGTCGTGTCTTACCGGGTTGGACTCAAGACG
ATAGTTACCGGATAAGGCGCAGCGGTCGGGCTGAACGGGGGGTTCGTGCACACAGCCCAGCTTGGAGCGA
ACGACCTACACCGAACTGAGATACCTACAGCGTGAGCTATGAGAAAGCGCCACGCTTCCCGAAGGGAGAA
AGGCGGACAGGTATCCGGTAAGCGGCAGGGTCGGAACAGGAGAGCGCACGAGGGAGCTTCCAGGGGGAAA
CGCCTGGTATCTTTATAGTCCTGTCGGGTTTCGCCACCTCTGACTTGAGCGTCGATTTTTGTGATGCTCG
TCAGGGGGGCGGAGCCTATGGAAAAACGCCAGCAACGCGGCCTTTTTACGGTTCCTGGCCTTTTGCTGGC
CTTTTGCTCACATGTTCTTTCCTGCGTTATCCCCTGATTCTGTGGATAACCGTATTACCGCCTTTGAGTG
AGCTGATACCGCTCGCCGCAGCCGAACGACCGAGCGCAGCGAGTCAGTGAGCGAGGAAGCGGAAGAGCGC
CCAATACGCAAACCGCCTCTCCCCGCGCGTTGGCCGATTCATTAATGCAGCTGGCACGACAGGTTTCCCG
ACTGGAAAGCGGGCAGTGAGCGCAACGCAATTAATGTGAGTTAGCTCACTCATTAGGCACCCCAGGCTTT
ACACTTTATGCTTCCGGCTCGTATGTTGTGTGGAATTGTGAGCGGATAACAATTTCACACAGGAAACAGC
TATGACCATGATTACGCCAAGCGCGCAATTAACCCTCACTAAAGGGAACAAAAGCTGGAGCTCTAGTACG
GATTAGAAGCCGCCGAGCGGGTGACAGCCCTCCGAAGGAAGACTCTCCTCCGTGCGTCCTCGTCTTCACC
GGTCGCGTTCCTGAAACGCAGATGTGCCTCGCGCCGCACTGCTCCGAACAATAAAGATTCTACAATACTA
GCTTTTATGGTTATGAAGAGGAAAAATTGGCAGTAACCTGGCCCCACAAACCTTCAAATGAACGAATCAA
ATTAACAACCATAGGATGATAATGCGATTAGTTTTTTAGCCTTATTTCTGGGGTAATTAATCAGCGAAGC
GATGATTTTTGATCTATTAACAGATATATAAATGCAAAAACTGCATAACCACTTTAACTAATACTTTCAA
CATTTTCGGTTTGTATTACTTCTTATTCAAATGTAATAAAAGTATCAACAAAAAATTGTTAATATACCTC
TATACTTTAACGTCAAGGAGAAAAAACCCCGGATTCTAGAACTAGTGGATCCCCCATCACAAGTTTGTAC
AAAAAAGCAGGCTTCGAGAACCTGTATTTTCAGGGTCATATGTTTAGCGATACCGAAGAGGATGATGATG
AAGTGATTTACAGCACCAAAGAAAGCATGTGGGATAACCTGTTTCCGAGTGATGATGCACTGACCATTGA
AGCAGTTAAAAGTCTGACCCCGAATAATAGCACCGGTAGCGGTAGTGGTAGCGGTTCACCGGAATCCAGT
GATCCTGCTGCTCTAAAACGTGCTAGAAACACTGAAGCCGCCAGGCGTTCTCGTGCGAGAAAGTTGCAAA
GAATGAAACAACTTGAAGACAAGGTTGAAGAATTGCTTTCGAAAAATTATCACTTGGAAAATGAGGTTGC
CAGATTAAAGAAATTAGTTGGCGAACGCACCGGTGGTGGATCCGGTGGTTACCCATACGATGTTCCTGAC
TATGCGGGCTATCCCTATGACGTCCCGGACTATGCAGGATCCTATCCGTATGACGTTCCAGATTACGCTG
CTCAGTAAGACCCAGCTTTCTTGTACAAAGTGGTGATGGGCTGCAGGAATTCGATATCAAGCTCGAGTCA
TGTAATTAGTTATGTCACGCTTACATTCACGCCCTCCCCCCACATCCGCTCTAACCGAAAAGGAAGGAGT
TAGACAACCTGAAGTCTAGGTCCCTATTTATTTTTTTATAGTTATGTTAGTATTAAGAACGTTATTTATA
TTTCAAATTTTTCTTTTTTTTCTGTACAGACGCGTGTACGCATGTAACATTATACTGAAAACCTTGCTTG
AGAAGGTTTTGGGACGCTCGAAGGCTTTAATTTGCGGCCGGTACCCAATTCGCCCTATAGTGAGTCGTAT
TACGCGCGCTCACTGGCCGTCGTTTTACAACGTCGTGACTGGGAAAACCCTGGCGTTACCCAACTTAATC
GCCTTGCAGCACATCCCCCTTTCGCCAGCTGGCGTAATAGCGAAGAGGCCCGCACCGATCGCCCTTCCCA
ACAGTTGCGCAGCCTGAATGGCGAATGG
[124 nt withheld, positions 4299-4422]
C
[91 nt withheld, positions 4424-4514]
A
[49 nt withheld, positions 4516-4564]
CCTTTGACGTTGGAGTCCACGTTCTTT
[37 nt withheld, positions 4592-4628]
ACCCTATCTCGGTCTATTCTTTTGATTTATAAGGGATTTTGCCGATTTCGGCCTATTGGTTAAAAAATGA
GCTGATTTAACAAAAATTTAACGCGAATTTTAACAAAATATTAACGCTTACAATTTCCTGATGCGGTATT
TTCTCCTTACGCATCTGTGCGGTATTTCACACCGCATATCGACCGGTCGAGGAGAACTTCTAGTATATCT
ACATACCTAATATTATTGCCTTATTAAAAATGGAATCCCAACAATTACATCAAAATCCACATTCTCTTCA
AAATCAATTGTCCTGTACTTCCTTGTTCATGTGTGTTCAAAAACGTTATATTTATAGGATAATTATACTC
TATTTCTCAACAAGTAATTGGTTGTTTGGCCGAGCGGTCTAAGGCGCCTGATTCAAGAAATATCTTGACC
GCAGTTAACTGTGGGAATACTCAGGTATCGTAAGATGCAAGAGTTCGAATCTCTTAGCAACCATTATTTT
TTTCCTCAACATAACGAGAACACACAGGGGCGCTATCGCACAGAATCAAATTCGATGACTGGAAATTTTT
TGTTAATTTCAGAGGTCGCCTGACGCATATACCTTTTTCAACTGAAAAATTGGGAGAAAAAGGAAAGGTG
AGAGCGCCGGAACCGGCTTTTCATATAGAATAGAGAAGCGTTCATGACTAAATGCTTGCATCACAATACT
TGAAGTTGACAATATTATTTAAGGACCTATTGTTTTTTCCAATAGGTGGTTAGCAATCGTCTTACTTTCT
AACTTTTCTTACCTTTTACATTTCAGCAATATATATATATATATTTCAAGGATATACCATTCTAATGTCT
GCCCCTAAGAAGATCGTCGTTTTGCCAGGTGACCACGTTGGTCAAGAAATCACAGCCGAAGCCATTAAGG
TTCTTAAAGCTATTTCTGATGTTCGTTCCAATGTCAAGTTCGATTTCGAAAATCATTTAATTGGTGGTGC
TGCTATCGATGCTACAGGTGTTCCACTTCCAGATGAGGCGCTGGAAGCCTCCAAGAAGGCTGATGCCGTT
TTGTTAGGTGCTGTGGGTGGTCCTAAATGGGGTACCGGTAGTGTTAGACCTGAACAAGGTTTACTAAAAA
TCCGTAAAGAACTTCAATTGTACGCCAACTTAAGACCATGTAACTTTGCATCCGACTCTCTTTTAGACTT
ATCTCCAATCAAGCCACAATTTGCTAAAGGTACTGACTTCGTTGTTGTCAGAGAATTAGTGGGAGGTATT
TACTTTGGTAAGAGAAAGGAAGACGATGGTGATGGTGTCGCTTGGGATAGTGAACAATACACCGTTCCAG
AAGTGCAAAGAATCACAAGAATGGCCGCTTTCATGGCCCTACAACATGAGCCACCATTGCCTATTTGGTC
CTTGGATAAAGCTAATGTTTTGGCCTCTTCAAGATTATGGAGAAAAACTGTGGAGGAAACCATCAAGAAC
GAATTCCCTACATTGAAGGTTCAACATCAATTGATTGATTCTGCCGCCATGATCCTAGTTAAGAACCCAA
CCCACCTAAATGGTATTATAATCACCAGCAACATGTTTGGTGATATCATCTCCGATGAAGCCTCCGTTAT
CCCAGGTTCCTTGGGTTTGTTGCCATCTGCGTCCTTGGCCTCTTTGCCAGACAAGAACACCGCATTTGGT
TTGTACGAACCATGCCACGGTTCTGCTCCAGATTTGCCAAAGAATAAGGTCAACCCTATCGCCACTATCT
TGTCTGCTGCAATGATGTTGAAATTGTCATTGAACTTGCCTGAAGAAGGTAAGGCCATTGAAGATGCAGT
TAAAAAGGTTTTGGATGCAGGTATCAGAACTGGTGATTTAGGTGGTTCCAACAGTACCACCGAAGTCGGT
GATGCTGTCGCCGAAGAAGTTAAGAAAATCCTTGCTTAAAAAGATTCTCTTTTTTTATGATATTTGTACA
TAAACTTTATAAATGAAATTCATAATAGAAACGACACGAAATTACAAAATGGAATATGTTCATAGGGTAG
ACGAAACTATATACGCAATCTACATACATTTATCAAGAAGGAGAAAAAGGAGGATGTAAAGGAATACAGG
TAAGCAAATTGATACTAATGGCTCAACGTGATAAGGAAAAAGAATTGCACTTTAACATTAATATTGACAA
GGAGGAGGGCACCACACAAAAAGTTAGGTGTAACAGAAAATCATGAAACTATGATTCCTAATTTATATAT
TGGAGGATTTTCTCTAAAAAAAAAAAAATACAACAAATAAAAAACACTCAATGACCTGACCATTTGATGG
AGTTTAAGTCAATACCTTCTTGAACCATTTCCCATAATGGTGAAAGTTCCCTCAAGAATTTTACTCTGTC
AGAAACGGCCTTAACGACGTAGTCGATATGGTGCACTCTCAGTACAATCTGCTCTGATGCCGCATAGTTA
AGCCAGCCCCGACACCCGCCAACACCCGCTGACGCGCCCTGACGGGCTTGTCTGCTCCCGGCATCCGCTT
ACAGACAAGCTGTGACCGTCTCCGGGAGCTGCATGTGTCAGAGGTTTTCACCGTCATCACCGAAACGCGC
GA
Features (pLannotate 1.2.2; 28 found; start..end, strand, type, name):
     70..573     -  misc_feature   CEN/ARS: S. cerevisiae CEN6 centromere fused to an autonomously replicating sequence
    610..714     +  promoter       AmpR promoter: bla
    715..1575    +  CDS            AmpR: β-lactamase; bla; confers resistance to ampicillin, carbenicillin, and related antibiotics
   1746..2334    +  rep_origin     ori: high-copy-number ColE1/pMB1/pBR322/pUC origin of replication
   2517..2609    +  CDS            lacI (fragment): lac repressor; lacI; The lac repressor binds to the lac operator to inhibit transcription in E. coli. This inhibition can be relieved by adding lactose or isopropyl-β-D-thiogalactopyranoside (IPTG).
   2622..2643    +  protein_bind   CAP binding site: CAP binding activates transcription in the presence of cAMP. E. coli catabolite activator protein
   2658..2688    +  promoter       lac promoter: promoter for the E. coli lac operon
   2696..2712    +  protein_bind   lac operator: The lac repressor binds to the lac operator to inhibit transcription in E. coli. This inhibition can be relieved by adding lactose or isopropyl-β-D-thiogalactopyranoside (IPTG). lac repressor encoded by lacI
   2757..2775    +  promoter       T3 promoter: promoter for bacteriophage T3 RNA polymerase
   2799..3240    +  promoter       GAL1 promoter: S. cerevisiae GAL1; inducible promoter, regulated by Gal4
   3255..3275    +  misc_feature   MCS (fragment): pBluescript multiple cloning site
   3279..3303    +  protein_bind   attB1: mutant version of attB; recombination site for the Gateway® BP reaction BP Clonase™
   3309..3325    +  CDS            TEV site (fragment): tobacco etch virus (TEV) protease recognition and cleavage site
   3489..3668    +  CDS            GCN4 (fragment): GCN4_YEAST - Also known as AAS101 From Saccharomyces cerevisiae (strain ATCC 204508 / S288c) (Baker's yeast).
   3690..3779    +  CDS            3xHA: three tandem HA epitope tags
   3790..3814    -  protein_bind   attB2: mutant version of attB; recombination site for the Gateway® BP reaction BP Clonase™
   3818..3843    +  misc_feature   MCS (fragment): pBluescript multiple cloning site
   3848..4095    +  terminator     CYC1 terminator: S. cerevisiae CYC1; transcription terminator for CYC1
   4114..4132    -  promoter       T7 promoter: promoter for bacteriophage T7 RNA polymerase
   4140..4295    +  CDS            lacZα (fragment): LacZα fragment of β-galactosidase; lacZ fragment
   4299..4727    +  rep_origin     f1 ori (sequence partly withheld): f1 bacteriophage origin of replication; arrow indicates direction of (+) strand synthesis
   4755..4807    -  misc_feature   bom (fragment): basis of mobility region from pBR322
   4838..4915    +  CDS            YO192_YEAST (fragment): Experimental evidence at protein level: Swiss-Prot protein existence level 1. From Saccharomyces cerevisiae (strain ATCC 204508 / S288c) (Baker's yeast).
   5055..5462    +  promoter       LEU2 promoter: S. cerevisiae LEU2
   5463..6557    +  CDS            LEU2: 3-isopropylmalate dehydrogenase, required for leucine biosynthesis; S. cerevisiae LEU2; yeast auxotrophic marker
   6919..7035    -  CDS            NFS1 (fragment): NFS1_YEAST - Also known as SPL1 From Saccharomyces cerevisiae (strain ATCC 204508 / S288c) (Baker's yeast).
   7034..7084    -  misc_feature   bom (fragment): basis of mobility region from pBR322
   7186..1       -  CDS            rop (fragment) (across the origin): Rop protein, which maintains plasmids at low copy number; rop
