[The description below was written by a language model from this plasmid's Addgene catalogue record and pLannotate feature annotations shown in this document.]
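Description:
pAG415Gal_Gcn4 Swap3HA is a yeast expression plasmid built on the Gateway destination vector pAG415Gal-ccdB, a shuttle vector of about 7.2 kb. In S. cerevisiae it is maintained through a CEN6/ARS element, which gives stable centromeric, low-copy inheritance, and is selected by LEU2 complementation of leucine auxotrophy. In E. coli it replicates from a high-copy ColE1/pUC-type origin under ampicillin selection (AmpR, β-lactamase). An f1 origin, T3 and T7 promoters, lac regulatory elements and lacZα and multiple-cloning-site fragments remain from the pBluescript-derived ancestry and have no role in yeast expression. Other short annotated fragments (lacI, rop, bom, NFS1) appear to be backbone or LEU2-flanking remnants.

The expression cassette places the insert between the galactose-inducible, Gal4-regulated GAL1 promoter and the CYC1 terminator. The insert was introduced by Gateway recombination, replacing the ccdB counterselection cassette and leaving attB1 and attB2 sites flanking the open reading frame. It encodes a variant of the budding yeast transcription factor Gcn4, listed as "Gcn4 k0.47" and called "Swap" in the plasmid name, with an N-terminal TEV protease cleavage site and a C-terminal 3xHA epitope tag for immunodetection. The annotation recognises only a short stretch of the coding region as native GCN4. This fits a redesigned sequence elsewhere in the protein, but the record does not define the nature of the changes or what the k0.47 designation means. The stated purpose is galactose-induced expression of this HA-tagged Gcn4 variant in yeast, and the associated work concerns the roles of condensates and soluble complexes in transcription factor function.
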