Addgene plasmid #232998: pAG415Gal_Gcn4 Swap3HA
Purpose: Galactose iduced expression of Gcn4 k0.47HA in yeast
Depositing lab: Aseem Ansari & Tanja Mittag. Depositing organization: St. Jude Children's Research Hospital. Publication: Reconciling competing models on the roles of condensates and soluble complexes in transcription factor function. Bremer A, Lang WH, Kempen RP, Sweta K, Taylor AB, Borgia MB, Ansari AZ, Mittag T. bioRxiv [Preprint]. 2024 Nov 22:2024.11.21.624739. doi: 10.1101/2024.11.21.624739. PubMed 39605529.
Backbone
  Vector backbone: pAG415Gal-ccdB
  Backbone manufacturer: Susan Lindquist (Addgene #14145)
  Vector type: Yeast Expression
  Selectable markers: LEU2
Growth in bacteria
  Bacterial resistance: Ampicillin, 100 μg/mL
  Growth temperature: 37°C
  Growth strain: DH5alpha
  Copy number: High Copy
Gene/Insert
  Gene/Insert name: Gcn4 k0.47
  Species: S. cerevisiae (budding yeast)
  Promoter: Gal1
  Tag / fusion protein: TEV cleavage site (N terminal on insert); 3xHA (C terminal on insert)
  Cloning method: Gateway Cloning
Terms and licenses: Academic/Nonprofit Terms; Industry Terms: Not Available to Industry
Depositor comments: Please visit https://doi.org/10.1101/2024.11.21.624739 for bioRxiv preprint.
How to cite: pAG415Gal_Gcn4 Swap3HA was a gift from Aseem Ansari & Tanja Mittag (Addgene plasmid # 232998 ; http://n2t.net/addgene:232998 ; RRID:Addgene_232998)
